>Addgene plasmid #120992 | C80m | addgene full sequence | sequence record 236095 | Addgene NGS Result
CGAAAAGTGCCACCTGACGTCTAAGAAACCATTATTATCATGACATTAACCTATAAAAATAGGCGTATCA
CGAGGCAGAATTTCAGATAAAAAAAATCCTTAGCTTTCGCTAAGGATGATTTCTGGAATTCGCGGCCGCT
TCTAGAGACTAGTGGGTCTCAAATGTCTAAAAAAATCAAACTGCCGATCTTCCAGATCCGTGGTTCTTTC
ATCGTTCCGGGTATCAAAGAAAACCTGGAAGTTGGTCGTAAAAACACCCTGGCGTCTGTTAACTACGCGA
TCAAAAACTCTAACAACCAGATGATCGCGATCCCGCAGATCGACGCGTCTGTTGAAAAACCGGAATTCTC
TGACCTGCACGAATTCGGTATCCTGATCGACTTCGAAGTTATCAAAGAATGGAAAGACAACTCTCTGACC
ATCTCTACCAACCCGATCCAGCGTTGCAAAGTTATCTCTTTCTTCGAAAACGAAGATCAGGTTCCGTACG
CGGAAGTTGAACTGATCGAATCTATCAACGACTTCTCTGACGAAGAACTGAAAGAACTGATCGAAAAAAT
CTCTGACGCGATCAAAACCAAAGCGTCTCTGGTTACCAAACAGATCAAACAGCTGATCTCTGGTGAATCT
GACGACCTGTCTCTGGCGTTCGACTCTATCATGTTCAAACTGGCGCCGTCTAAAATCCTGACCAACCCGG
AATACATCACCTCTCCGTCTCTGAAAACCCGTTGGTCTATCATCGAAAAAATCATCTTCGCGGAAGATGG
TATCATCACCCGTAACGCGGAATCTATCGACGCGGCGCGTCAGAAAAACGAAATCGAACAGGAACTGAAC
CACAAACTGAAAGAAAAAATGGACAAACAGCAGAAAGAATACTACCTGCGTGAAAAAATGCGTATCATCA
AAGACGAACTGGAAGATGAAGATGACTCTGACGACTCTTCTCTGGAAAAATACAAAGAACGTCTGGCGAA
AGAACCGTTCCCGGAAGAAGTTAAACGTAAAATCATGGCGTCTATCAAACGTGTTGAAGCGCTGCAGTCT
GGTACCCCGGAATGGAACACCGAAAAAAACTACATCGACTGGATGATGTCTATCCCGTGGTGGGAAGAAA
CCGAAGATCTGACCGACCTGAAATACGCGAAAAAAATCCTGGACAAACACCACTACGGTATGAAAAAAGT
TAAAGAACGTATCATCGAATACCTGGCGGTTAAAACCAAAACCAAATCTCTGAAAGCGCCGATCATCACC
CTGGTTGGTCCGCCGGGTGTTGGTAAAACCTCTCTGGCGAAATCTATCGCGGAAGCGGTTGGTAAAAACT
TCGTTAAAGTTTCTCTGGGTGGTGTTAAAGACGAATCTGAAATCCGTGGTCACCGTAAAACCTACGTTGG
TTCTATGCCGGGTCGTATCATCCAGACCATGAAACGTGCGAAAGTTAAAAACCCGCTGTTCCTGCTGGAC
GAAATCGACAAAATGGCGTCTGACCACCGTGGTGACCCGGCGTCTGCGATGCTGGAAGTTCTGGACCCGG
AACAGAACAAAGAATTCTCTGACCACTACATCGAAGAACCGTACGACCTGTCTCAGGTTATGTTCATCGC
GACCGCGAACTACCCGGAAGATATCCCGGAAGCGCTGTACGACCGTATGGAAATCATCAACCTGTCCTCT
TACACCGAAATCGAAAAAGTTAAAATCGCGCAGGACTACCTGGTTCCGAAAGCGATCGAACAGCACGAAC
TGACCTCTGAAGAAATCTCTTTCACCGAAGGTGCGATCAACGAAATCATCAAATACTACACCCGTGAAGC
GGGTGTTCGTCAGCTGGAACGTCACATCAACTCTATCATCCGTAAATACATCGTTAAAAACCTGAACGGT
GAAATGGACAAAATCGTTATCGACGAAAAACAGGTTAACGACCTGCTGGGTAAACGTATCTTCGACCACA
CCGAAAAACAGGAAGAATCTCAGATCGGTGTTGTTACCGGTCTGGCGTACACCCAGTTCGGTGGTGACAT
CCTGCCGATCGAAGTTTCTCTGTACCCGGGTAAAGGTAACCTGATCCTGACCGGTAAACTGGGTGAAGTT
ATGAAAGAATCTGCGACCATCGCGCTGACCTACGTTAAATCTAACTTCGAAAAATTCGGTGTTGACAAAA
AAGTTTTCGAAGAAAACGACATCCACGTTCACGTTCCGGAAGGTGCGGTTCCGAAAGACGGTCCGTCTGC
GGGTATCACCATCACCACCGCGCTGATCTCTGCGCTGTCTGACAAACCGGTTTCTAAAGAAATCGGTATG
ACCGGTGAAATCACCCTGCGTGGTAACGTTCTGCCGATCGGTGGTCTGCGTGAAAAATCTATCTCTGCGT
CTCGTTCTGGTCTGAAAACCATCATCATCCCGAAAAAAAACGAACGTGACCTGGACGAAATCCCGGACGA
AGTTAAAGCGAAACTGAAAATCATCCCGGCGGAAAAATACGAAGAAGTTTTCGCGATCGTTTTCAAAACC
AAATAAAGGTAGAGACCTACTAGTAGCGGCCGCTGCAGGCTTCCTCGCTCACTGACTCGCTGCGCTCGGT
CGTTCGGCTGCGGCGAGCGGTATCAGCTCACTCAAAGGCGGTAATACGGTTATCCACAGAATCAGGGGAT
AACGCAGGAAAGAACATGTGAGCAAAAGGCCAGCAAAAGGCCAGGAACCGTAAAAAGGCCGCGTTGCTGG
CGTTTTTCCACAGGCTCCGCCCCCCTGACGAGCATCACAAAAATCGACGCTCAAGTCAGAGGTGGCGAAA
CCCGACAGGACTATAAAGATACCAGGCGTTTCCCCCTGGAAGCTCCCTCGTGCGCTCTCCTGTTCCGACC
CTGCCGCTTACCGGATACCTGTCCGCCTTTCTCCCTTCGGGAAGCGTGGCGCTTTCTCATAGCTCACGCT
GTAGGTATCTCAGTTCGGTGTAGGTCGTTCGCTCCAAGCTGGGCTGTGTGCACGAACCCCCCGTTCAGCC
CGACCGCTGCGCCTTATCCGGTAACTATCGTCTTGAGTCCAACCCGGTAAGACACGACTTATCGCCACTG
GCAGCAGCCACTGGTAACAGGATTAGCAGAGCGAGGTATGTAGGCGGTGCTACAGAGTTCTTGAAGTGGT
GGCCTAACTACGGCTACACTAGAAGAACAGTATTTGGTATCTGCGCTCTGCTGAAGCCAGTTACCTTCGG
AAAAAGAGTTGGTAGCTCTTGATCCGGCAAACAAACCACCGCTGGTAGCGGTGGTTTTTTTGTTTGCAAG
CAGCAGATTACGCGCAGAAAAAAAGGATCTCAAGAAGATCCTTTGATCTTTTCTACGGGGTCTGACGCTC
AGTGGAACGAAAACTCACGTTAAGGGATTTTGGTCATGAGATTATCAAAAAGGATCTTCACCTAGATCCT
TTTAAATTAAAAATGAAGTTTTAAATCAATCTAAAGTATATATGAGTAAACTTGGTCTGACAGTTACCAA
TGCTTAATCAGTGAGGCACCTATCTCAGCGATCTGTCTATTTCGTTCATCCATAGTTGCCTGACTCCCCG
TCGTGTAGATAACTACGATACGGGAGGGCTTACCATCTGGCCCCAGTGCTGCAATGATACCGCGCGACCC
ACGCTCACCGGCTCCAGATTTATCAGCAATAAACCAGCCAGCCGGAAGGGCCGAGCGCAGAAGTGGTCCT
GCAACTTTATCCGCCTCCATCCAGTCTATTAATTGTTGCCGGGAAGCTAGAGTAAGTAGTTCGCCAGTTA
ATAGTTTGCGCAACGTTGTTGCCATTGCTACAGGCATCGTGGTGTCACGCTCGTCGTTTGGTATGGCTTC
ATTCAGCTCCGGTTCCCAACGATCAAGGCGAGTTACATGATCCCCCATGTTGTGCAAAAAAGCGGTTAGC
TCCTTCGGTCCTCCGATCGTTGTCAGAAGTAAGTTGGCCGCAGTGTTATCACTCATGGTTATGGCAGCAC
TGCATAATTCTCTTACTGTCATGCCATCCGTAAGATGCTTTTCTGTGACTGGTGAGTACTCAACCAAGTC
ATTCTGAGAATAGTGTATGCGGCGACCGAGTTGCTCTTGCCCGGCGTCAATACGGGATAATACCGCGCCA
CATAGCAGAACTTTAAAAGTGCTCATCATTGGAAAACGTTCTTCGGGGCGAAAACTCTCAAGGATCTTAC
CGCTGTTGAGATCCAGTTCGATGTAACCCACTCGTGCACCCAACTGATCTTCAGCATCTTTTACTTTCAC
CAGCGTTTCTGGGTGAGCAAAAACAGGAAGGCAAAATGCCGCAAAAAAGGGAATAAGGGCGACACGGAAA
TGTTGAATACTCATACTCTTCCTTTTTCAATATTATTGAAGCATTTATCAGGGTTATTGTCTCATGAGCG
GATACATATTTGAATGTATTTAGAAAAATAAACAAATAGGGGTTCCGCGCACATTTCCC
Features (pLannotate 1.2.2; 7 found; start..end, strand, type, name):
     80..123     -  terminator     bacterial terminator: putative bacterial transcription terminator
    126..147     +  misc_feature   BioBrick prefix: BioBrick prefix for parts that do not start with "ATG"
    169..2517    +  CDS            lon: LON_MYCMS - Protein inferred from homology: Swiss-Prot protein existence level 3. ATP-dependent serine protease that mediates the selective degradation of mutant and abnormal proteins as well as certain short- lived regulatory proteins. Required for cellular homeostasis and for survival from DNA damage and developmental changes induced by stress. Degrades polypeptides processively to yield small peptide fragments that are 5 to 10 amino acids long. Binds to DNA in a double-stranded, site-specific manner. From Mycoplasma mycoides subsp. mycoides SC (strain PG1).
   2538..2558    +  misc_feature   BioBrick suffix: universal suffix for all parts
   2735..3323    -  rep_origin     ori: high-copy-number ColE1/pMB1/pBR322/pUC origin of replication
   3494..4354    -  CDS            AmpR: β-lactamase; bla; confers resistance to ampicillin, carbenicillin, and related antibiotics
   4355..4459    -  promoter       AmpR promoter: bla
