[The description below was written by a language model from this plasmid's Addgene catalogue record and pLannotate feature annotations shown in this document.]
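Description:
C80m is a MoClo Golden Gate part plasmid built on the DVA backbone (about 2.1 kb), a small synthetic-biology vector maintained in E. coli. It replicates from a high-copy ColE1/pUC-type origin and is selected with ampicillin through a β-lactamase gene driven by its native bla promoter. The sequenced record is 4,469 nt, consistent with the stated backbone plus an insert of roughly 2.4 kb that was introduced by Gibson cloning.

The payload is the coding sequence for the mfLon protease, stored as a "CD" part, meaning the fragment occupies the position between the C and D fusion sites in the MoClo assembly scheme, typically the slot for a coding sequence. The insert is listed as synthetic. Automated annotation matched the roughly 2.35 kb open reading frame by homology to the Lon protease of Mycoplasma mycoides, an ATP-dependent serine protease that processively degrades abnormal and short-lived regulatory proteins; this match reflects similarity to a database entry rather than a stated source organism. The ORF is flanked by BioBrick prefix and suffix sequences, with a putative bacterial transcription terminator upstream on the opposite strand that likely insulates the part from read-through. No promoter or ribosome binding site for the protease is annotated, in keeping with a part plasmid that is a storage and donor vector rather than an expression construct.

The intended use is as a modular building block: the mfLon coding part is combined with promoter, RBS and terminator parts in Golden Gate reactions to build transcription units. An orthogonal Lon protease of this kind is generally used in synthetic circuits to give targeted degradation of proteins carrying a matching degradation tag, though the record itself does not detail specific applications.
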