Addgene plasmid #120992: C80m
Purpose: MoClo golden gate assembly CD part for mfLon protease (see doi: [10.1038/nbt.3053]). Please see Supplemental Documents for annotated Genbank file.
Depositing lab: Richard Murray. Depositing organization: California Institute of Technology.
Backbone
  Vector backbone: DVA
  Backbone size w/o insert (bp): 2100
  Vector type: Synthetic Biology
Growth in bacteria
  Bacterial resistance: Ampicillin, 100 μg/mL
  Growth temperature: 37°C
  Growth strain: JM109
  Copy number: High Copy
Gene/Insert
  Gene/Insert name: mfLon protease
  Species: Synthetic
  Insert size (bp): 2369
  Cloning method: Gibson Cloning
  Sequencing primers: 5′ AAATAGGCGTATCACGAGGCA; 3′ TTACCGCCTTTGAGTGAGCTG
Terms and licenses: Academic/Nonprofit Terms; Industry Terms: Not Available to Industry
How to cite: C80m was a gift from Richard Murray (Addgene plasmid # 120992 ; http://n2t.net/addgene:120992 ; RRID:Addgene_120992)
