>Addgene plasmid #120992 | C80m | depositor partial sequence | sequence record 230038 | insert sequence
AATGTCTAAAAAAATCAAACTGCCGATCTTCCAGATCCGTGGTTCTTTCATCGTTCCGGGTATCAAAGAA
AACCTGGAAGTTGGTCGTAAAAACACCCTGGCGTCTGTTAACTACGCGATCAAAAACTCTAACAACCAGA
TGATCGCGATCCCGCAGATCGACGCGTCTGTTGAAAAACCGGAATTCTCTGACCTGCACGAATTCGGTAT
CCTGATCGACTTCGAAGTTATCAAAGAATGGAAAGACAACTCTCTGACCATCTCTACCAACCCGATCCAG
CGTTGCAAAGTTATCTCTTTCTTCGAAAACGAAGATCAGGTTCCGTACGCGGAAGTTGAACTGATCGAAT
CTATCAACGACTTCTCTGACGAAGAACTGAAAGAACTGATCGAAAAAATCTCTGACGCGATCAAAACCAA
AGCGTCTCTGGTTACCAAACAGATCAAACAGCTGATCTCTGGTGAATCTGACGACCTGTCTCTGGCGTTC
GACTCTATCATGTTCAAACTGGCGCCGTCTAAAATCCTGACCAACCCGGAATACATCACCTCTCCGTCTC
TGAAAACCCGTTGGTCTATCATCGAAAAAATCATCTTCGCGGAAGATGGTATCATCACCCGTAACGCGGA
ATCTATCGACGCGGCGCGTCAGAAAAACGAAATCGAACAGGAACTGAACCACAAACTGAAAGAAAAAATG
GACAAACAGCAGAAAGAATACTACCTGCGTGAAAAAATGCGTATCATCAAAGACGAACTGGAAGATGAAG
ATGACTCTGACGACTCTTCTCTGGAAAAATACAAAGAACGTCTGGCGAAAGAACCGTTCCCGGAAGAAGT
TAAACGTAAAATCATGGCGTCTATCAAACGTGTTGAAGCGCTGCAGTCTGGTACCCCGGAATGGAACACC
GAAAAAAACTACATCGACTGGATGATGTCTATCCCGTGGTGGGAAGAAACCGAAGATCTGACCGACCTGA
AATACGCGAAAAAAATCCTGGACAAACACCACTACGGTATGAAAAAAGTTAAAGAACGTATCATCGAATA
CCTGGCGGTTAAAACCAAAACCAAATCTCTGAAAGCGCCGATCATCACCCTGGTTGGTCCGCCGGGTGTT
GGTAAAACCTCTCTGGCGAAATCTATCGCGGAAGCGGTTGGTAAAAACTTCGTTAAAGTTTCTCTGGGTG
GTGTTAAAGACGAATCTGAAATCCGTGGTCACCGTAAAACCTACGTTGGTTCTATGCCGGGTCGTATCAT
CCAGACCATGAAACGTGCGAAAGTTAAAAACCCGCTGTTCCTGCTGGACGAAATCGACAAAATGGCGTCT
GACCACCGTGGTGACCCGGCGTCTGCGATGCTGGAAGTTCTGGACCCGGAACAGAACAAAGAATTCTCTG
ACCACTACATCGAAGAACCGTACGACCTGTCTCAGGTTATGTTCATCGCGACCGCGAACTACCCGGAAGA
TATCCCGGAAGCGCTGTACGACCGTATGGAAATCATCAACCTGTCCTCTTACACCGAAATCGAAAAAGTT
AAAATCGCGCAGGACTACCTGGTTCCGAAAGCGATCGAACAGCACGAACTGACCTCTGAAGAAATCTCTT
TCACCGAAGGTGCGATCAACGAAATCATCAAATACTACACCCGTGAAGCGGGTGTTCGTCAGCTGGAACG
TCACATCAACTCTATCATCCGTAAATACATCGTTAAAAACCTGAACGGTGAAATGGACAAAATCGTTATC
GACGAAAAACAGGTTAACGACCTGCTGGGTAAACGTATCTTCGACCACACCGAAAAACAGGAAGAATCTC
AGATCGGTGTTGTTACCGGTCTGGCGTACACCCAGTTCGGTGGTGACATCCTGCCGATCGAAGTTTCTCT
GTACCCGGGTAAAGGTAACCTGATCCTGACCGGTAAACTGGGTGAAGTTATGAAAGAATCTGCGACCATC
GCGCTGACCTACGTTAAATCTAACTTCGAAAAATTCGGTGTTGACAAAAAAGTTTTCGAAGAAAACGACA
TCCACGTTCACGTTCCGGAAGGTGCGGTTCCGAAAGACGGTCCGTCTGCGGGTATCACCATCACCACCGC
GCTGATCTCTGCGCTGTCTGACAAACCGGTTTCTAAAGAAATCGGTATGACCGGTGAAATCACCCTGCGT
GGTAACGTTCTGCCGATCGGTGGTCTGCGTGAAAAATCTATCTCTGCGTCTCGTTCTGGTCTGAAAACCA
TCATCATCCCGAAAAAAAACGAACGTGACCTGGACGAAATCCCGGACGAAGTTAAAGCGAAACTGAAAAT
CATCCCGGCGGAAAAATACGAAGAAGTTTTCGCGATCGTTTTCAAAACCAAATAAAGGT
